Addgene plasmid #64983: pASKt15C+SrtA
Purpose: Expresses the wild type of Staphylococcus aureus sortase A in E. coli
Depositing lab: Teruyuki Nagamune. Depositing organization: The University of Tokyo. Publication: Ca -independent sortase-A exhibits high selective protein ligation activity in the cytoplasm of E. coli. Hirakawa H, Ishikawa S, Nagamune T. Biotechnol J. 2015 Apr 10. doi: 10.1002/biot.201500012. PubMed 25864513.
Backbone
  Vector backbone: pASK-IBA3 plus
  Backbone manufacturer: IBA
  Backbone size w/o insert (bp): 3211
  Total vector size (bp): 3772
  Modifications to backbone: The ampicillin-resistance gene is replaced with a chloramphenicol-resistance gene. The pBR322 replicon is replaced with a p15A replicon.
  Vector type: Bacterial Expression
Growth in bacteria
  Bacterial resistance: Chloramphenicol, 25 μg/mL
  Growth temperature: 37°C
  Growth strain: DH5alpha
  Copy number: Unknown
Gene/Insert
  Gene/Insert name: sortase A (alt name: SrtA)
  Species: Staphylococcus aureus ATCC 10832
  Insert size (bp): 566
  Mutation: deleted amino acids 1-59
  Promoter: tetracycline promoter/operator
  Tag / fusion protein: His6 tag (N terminal on insert); S tag (N terminal on insert)
  Cloning method: Restriction Enzyme; 5′ cloning site NcoI (not destroyed); 3′ cloning site PmeI (not destroyed)
  Sequencing primers: 5′ GAGTTATTTTACCACTCCCT; 3′ CGCAGTAGCGGTAAACG
Resource information
  A portion of this plasmid was derived from a plasmid made by: S. aureus sortase A is originally cloned from a genomic DNA of S. aureus (ATCC 10832D) in our lab.
Terms and licenses: Academic/Nonprofit Terms; Industry Terms: Not Available to Industry
How to cite: pASKt15C+SrtA was a gift from Teruyuki Nagamune (Addgene plasmid # 64983 ; http://n2t.net/addgene:64983 ; RRID:Addgene_64983)
