[The description below was written by a language model from this plasmid's Addgene catalogue record and pLannotate feature annotations shown in this document.]
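Description:
pASKt15C+SrtA is a bacterial expression plasmid for producing Staphylococcus aureus sortase A in E. coli. It is built on the pASK-IBA3 plus backbone, which the depositors altered in two ways: the ampicillin-resistance gene was replaced with a chloramphenicol acetyltransferase (cat) gene driven by its own promoter, and the pBR322-type replicon was replaced with a p15A origin. The plasmid is therefore selected with chloramphenicol. Because p15A is compatible with ColE1-type origins, it can coexist in the same cell with a second plasmid, for example one encoding sortase substrates. An f1 phage origin from the parent vector is also present. The annotation additionally picks up short bom and RSF-origin fragments near the p15A region, which are probably partial homology matches rather than functional elements.

The insert is the sortase A coding region from S. aureus ATCC 10832 lacking amino acids 1–59, cloned between NcoI and PmeI sites. The remaining sequence is wild type and carries N-terminal His6 and S tags for purification and detection; the feature table annotates only the S tag, directly upstream of the srtA fragment. Transcription comes from the tetracycline promoter/operator, with a phage T7 gene 10 ribosome binding site for translation. The plasmid also encodes the TetR repressor, positioned just downstream of cat. TetR keeps the promoter silent until a tetracycline-class inducer is added. Sortase A is a transpeptidase that cleaves a C-terminal sorting signal and joins the substrate to an acceptor. The associated publication examined sortase-mediated protein ligation in the E. coli cytoplasm, where this wild-type enzyme presumably served as the comparison for a calcium-independent variant.
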