Features (pLannotate 1.2.2; 11 found; start..end, strand, type, name):
     36..91      +  promoter       tetR/tetA promoters: tetR; overlapping promoters for bacterial tetR and tetA
    130..152     +  RBS            RBS: efficient ribosome binding site from bacteriophage T7 gene 10 (Olins and Rangwala, 1989)
    216..260     +  CDS            S-Tag: affinity and epitope tag derived from pancreatic ribonuclease A
    258..716     +  CDS            srtA (fragment): SRTA_STAA8 - Experimental evidence at protein level: Swiss-Prot protein existence level 1. Transpeptidase that anchors surface proteins to the cell wall (PubMed:10427003, PubMed:10446208, PubMed:10535938, PubMed:11714722, PubMed:14769030, PubMed:15247224). Recognizes and modifies its substrate by proteolytic cleavage of a C-terminal sorting signal. Following cleavage, a covalent intermediate is formed via a thioester bond between the sortase and its substrate, which is then transferred and covalently attached to the cell wall (PubMed:10446208, PubMed:10535938, PubMed:11714722, PubMed:14769030,
    808..1236    +  rep_origin     f1 ori (sequence partly withheld): f1 bacteriophage origin of replication; arrow indicates direction of (+) strand synthesis
   1265..1367    +  promoter       cat promoter: promoter of the E. coli cat gene encoding chloramphenicol acetyltransferase
   1368..2024    +  CDS            cat: CAT_ECOLX - Experimental evidence at protein level: Swiss-Prot protein existence level 1. This enzyme is an effector of chloramphenicol resistance in bacteria. From Escherichia coli. This protein is used as a marker in many commonly used cloning vectors, such as pACYC184.
   2037..2663    +  CDS            TetR: tetracycline repressor TetR; tetR; TetR binds to the tetracycline operator tetO to inhibit transcription. This inhibition can be relieved by adding tetracycline or doxycycline.
   2800..2826    +  misc_feature   bom (fragment): basis of mobility region from pBR322
   2925..2980    -  rep_origin     RSF ori (fragment): Plasmids containing the RSF 1030 origin of replication can be propagated in E. coli cells that contain additional plasmids with compatible origins.
   3068..3613    -  rep_origin     p15A ori: Plasmids containing the medium-copy-number p15A origin of replication can be propagated in E. coli cells that contain a second plasmid with the ColE1 origin.
>Addgene plasmid #64983 | pASKt15C+SrtA | depositor full sequence | sequence record 109950 | pASKt15C+SrtA sequence 3772 bps
CCATCGAATGGCCAGATGATTAATTCCTAATTTTTGTTGACACTCTATCATTGATAGAGTTATTTTACCA
CTCCCTATCAGTGATAGAGAAAAGTGAAATGAATAGTTCGACAAAAATCTAGAAATAATTTTGTTTAACT
TTAAGAAGGAGATATACCATGGGCCACCATCATCATCATCATTCTTCTGGTCTGGTGCCACGCGGTTCTG
GTATGAAAGAAACCGCTGCTGCTAAATTCGAACGCCAGCACATGGACAGCCCAGATCTGGGTACCCAAGC
TAAACCTCAAATTCCGAAAGATAAATCGAAAGTGGCAGGCTATATTGAAATTCCAGATGCTGATATTAAA
GAACCAGTATATCCAGGACCAGCAACACCTGAACAATTAAATAGAGGTGTAAGCTTTGCAGAAGAAAACG
AATCACTAGATGATCAAAATATTTCAATTGCAGGACACACTTTCATTGACCGTCCGAACTATCAATTTAC
AAATCTTAAAGCAGCCAAAAAAGGTAGTATGGTGTACTTTAAAGTTGGTAATGAAACACGTAAGTATAAA
ATGACAAGTATAAGAGATGTTAAGCCTACAGATGTAGAAGTTCTAGATGAACAAAAAGGTAAAGATAAAC
AATTAACATTAATTACTTGTGATGATTACAATGAAAAGACAGGCGTTTGGGAAAAACGTAAAATCTTTGT
AGCTACAGAAGTCAAATAAGTTTAAACGACCTGTGAAGTGAAAAATGGCGCACATTGTGCGACATTTTTT
TTGTCTGCCGTTTACCGCTACTGCGTCACGGATCTCC
[124 nt withheld, positions 808-931]
C
[91 nt withheld, positions 933-1023]
A
[49 nt withheld, positions 1025-1073]
CCTTTGACGTTGGAGTCCACGTTCTTT
[37 nt withheld, positions 1101-1137]
ACCCTATCTCGGTCTATTCTTTTGATTTATAAGGGATTTTGCCGATTTCGGCCTATTGGTTAAAAAATGA
GCTGATTTAACAAAAATTTAACGCGAATTTTAACAAAATTTGGCGAAAATGAGACGTTGATCGGCACGTA
AGAGGTTCCAACTTTCACCATAATGAAATAAGATCACTACCGGGCGTATTTTTTGAGTTATCGAGATTTT
CAGGAGCTAAGGAAGCTAAAATGGAGAAAAAAATCACTGGATATACCACCGTTGATATATCCCAATGGCA
TCGTAAAGAACATTTTGAGGCATTTCAGTCAGTTGCTCAATGTACCTATAACCAGACCGTTCAGCTGGAT
ATTACGGCCTTTTTAAAGACCGTAAAGAAAAATAAGCACAAGTTTTATCCGGCCTTTATTCACATTCTTG
CCCGCCTGATGAATGCTCATCCGGAATTTCGTATGGCAATGAAAGACGGTGAGCTGGTGATATGGGATAG
TGTTCACCCTTGTTACACCGTTTTCCATGAGCAAACTGAAACGTTTTCATCGCTCTGGAGTGAATACCAC
GACGATTTCCGGCAGTTTCTACACATATATTCGCAAGATGTGGCGTGTTACGGTGAAAACCTGGCCTATT
TCCCTAAAGGGTTTATTGAGAATATGTTTTTCGTCTCAGCCAATCCCTGGGTGAGTTTCACCAGTTTTGA
TTTAAACGTGGCCAATATGGACAACTTCTTCGCCCCCGTTTTCACTATGGGCAAATATTATACGCAAGGC
GACAAGGTGCTGATGCCGCTGGCGATTCAGGTTCATCATGCCGTCTGTGATGGCTTCCATGTCGGCAGAA
TGCTTAATGAATTACAACAGTACTGCGATGAGTGGCAGGGCGGGGCGTAATAGGAATTAATGATGTCTCG
TTTAGATAAAAGTAAAGTGATTAACAGCGCATTAGAGCTGCTTAATGAGGTCGGAATCGAAGGTTTAACA
ACCCGTAAACTCGCCCAGAAGCTAGGTGTAGAGCAGCCTACATTGTATTGGCATGTAAAAAATAAGCGGG
CTTTGCTCGACGCCTTAGCCATTGAGATGTTAGATAGGCACCATACTCACTTTTGCCCTTTAGAAGGGGA
AAGCTGGCAAGATTTTTTACGTAATAACGCTAAAAGTTTTAGATGTGCTTTACTAAGTCATCGCGATGGA
GCAAAAGTACATTTAGGTACACGGCCTACAGAAAAACAGTATGAAACTCTCGAAAATCAATTAGCCTTTT
TATGCCAACAAGGTTTTTCACTAGAGAATGCATTATATGCACTCAGCGCAGTGGGGCATTTTACTTTAGG
TTGCGTATTGGAAGATCAAGAGCATCAAGTCGCTAAAGAAGAAAGGGAAACACCTACTACTGATAGTATG
CCGCCATTATTACGACAAGCTATCGAATTATTTGATCACCAAGGTGCAGAGCCAGCCTTCTTATTCGGCC
TTGAATTGATCATATGCGGATTAGAAAAACAACTTAAATGTGAAAGTGGGTCTTAAAAGCAGCATAACCT
TTTTCCGTGATGGTAACTTCACTAGTTTAAAAGGATCTAGGTGAAGATCCTTTTTGATAATCTCATGACC
AAAATCCCTTAACGTGAGTTTTCGTTCCACTGAGCGTCAGACCCCGTAGAAAAGCGCTAGCGGAGTGTAT
ACTGGCTTACTATGTTGGCACTGATGAGGGTGTCAGTGAAGTGCTTCATGTGGCAGGAGAAAAAAGGCTG
CACCGGTGCGTCAGCAGAATATGTGATACAGGATATATTCCGCTTCCTCGCTCACTGACTCGCTACGCTC
GGTCGTTCGACTGCGGCGAGCGGAAATGGCTTACGAACGGGGCGGAGATTTCCTGGAAGATGCCAGGAAG
ATACTTAACAGGGAAGTGAGAGGGCCGCGGCAAAGCCGTTTTTCCATAGGCTCCGCCCCCCTGACAAGCA
TCACGAAATCTGACGCTCAAATCAGTGGTGGCGAAACCCGACAGGACTATAAAGATACCAGGCGTTTCCC
CCTGGCGGCTCCCTCGTGCGCTCTCCTGTTCCTGCCTTTCGGTTTACCGGTGTCATTCCGCTGTTATGGC
CGCGTTTGTCTCATTCCACGCCTGACACTCAGTTCCGGGTAGGCAGTTCGCTCCAAGCTGGACTGTATGC
ACGAACCCCCCGTTCAGTCCGACCGCTGCGCCTTATCCGGTAACTATCGTCTTGAGTCCAACCCGGAAAG
ACATGCAAAAGCACCACTGGCAGCAGCCACTGGTAATTGATTTAGAGGAGTTAGTCTTGAAGTCATGCGC
CGGTTAAGGCTAAACTGAAAGGACAAGTTTTGGTGACTGCGCTCCTCCAAGCCAGTTACCTCGGTTCAAA
GAGTTGGTAGCTCAGAGAACCTTCGAAAAACCGCCCTGCAAGGCGGTTTTTTCGTTTTCAGAGCAAGAGA
TTACGCGCAGACCAAAACGATCTCAAGAAGATCATCTTATTAATCAGATAAAATATTTCTAGATTTCAGT
GCAATTTATCTCTTCAAATGTAGCACCTGAAGTCAGCCCCATACGATATAAGTTGTAATTCTGCCTTTTT
ACGGTTCCTGGCCTTTTGCTGGCCTTTTGCTCACATGACCCGACA
