>Addgene plasmid #64983 | pASKt15C+SrtA | depositor partial sequence | sequence record 109951 | SrtA
ATGGGCCACCATCATCATCATCATTCTTCTGGTCTGGTGCCACGCGGTTCTGGTATGAAAGAAACCGCTG
CTGCTAAATTCGAACGCCAGCACATGGACAGCCCAGATCTGGGTACCCAAGCTAAACCTCAAATTCCGAA
AGATAAATCGAAAGTGGCAGGCTATATTGAAATTCCAGATGCTGATATTAAAGAACCAGTATATCCAGGA
CCAGCAACACCTGAACAATTAAATAGAGGTGTAAGCTTTGCAGAAGAAAACGAATCACTAGATGATCAAA
ATATTTCAATTGCAGGACACACTTTCATTGACCGTCCGAACTATCAATTTACAAATCTTAAAGCAGCCAA
AAAAGGTAGTATGGTGTACTTTAAAGTTGGTAATGAAACACGTAAGTATAAAATGACAAGTATAAGAGAT
GTTAAGCCTACAGATGTAGAAGTTCTAGATGAACAAAAAGGTAAAGATAAACAATTAACATTAATTACTT
GTGATGATTACAATGAAAAGACAGGCGTTTGGGAAAAACGTAAAATCTTTGTAGCTACAGAAGTCAAA
