>Addgene plasmid #64983 | pASKt15C+SrtA | addgene partial sequence | sequence record 115292 | pASK-IBA-F 5'-GAGTTATTTTACCACTCCCT-3'
CATCATCATCATTCTTCTGGTCTGGTGCCACGCGGTTCTGGTATGAAAGAAACCGCTGCTGCTAAATTCG
AACGCCAGCACATGGACAGCCCAGATCTGGGTACCCAAGCTAAACCTCAAATTCCGAAAGATAAATCGAA
AGTGGCAGGCTATATTGAAATTCCAGATGCTGATATTAAAGAACCAGTATATCCAGGACCAGCAACACCT
GAACAATTAAATAGAGGTGTAAGCTTTGCAGAAGAAAACGAATCACTAGATGATCA
